>Addgene plasmid #38959 | DLG2 | depositor partial sequence | sequence record 49017 | DLG2 sequence 379 bps
ATGCACCATCATCATCATCATTCTTCTGGTGTAGATCTGGGTACCGAGAACCTGTACTTCCAATCCATGA
CCGTTGTGGAAATCAAACTGTTCAAAGGCCCTAAAGGTTTAGGCTTCAGTATTGCAGGAGGTGTGGGGAA
CCAACACATTCCTGGAGACAACAGCATTTATGTAACTAAAATTATAGATGGAGGAGCTGCACAAAAAGAT
GGAAGGTTGCAAGTAGGAGATAGACTACTAATGGTAAACAACTACAGTTTAGAAGAAGTAACACACGAAG
AGGCAGTAGCAATATTAAAGAACACATCAGAGGTAGTTTATTTAAAAGTTGGCAAACCCACTACCATTTA
TTGACAGTAAAGGTGGATACGGATCCGAA
