>Addgene plasmid #38959 | DLG2 | addgene partial sequence | sequence record 51735 | T7_term
TAGCAGCCGGATCTCAGTGGTGGTGGTGGTGGTGCTCGAGTGCGGCCGCAAGCTTGTCGACGGAGCTCGA
ATTCGGATCCGTATCCACCTTTACTGTCAATAAATGGTAGTGGGTTTGCCAACTTTTAAATAAACTACCT
CTGATGTGTTCTTTAATATTGCTACTGCCTCTTCGTGTGTTACTTCTTCTAAACTGTAGTTGTTTACCAT
TAGTAGTCTATCTCCTACTTGCAACCTTCCATCTTTTTGTGCAGCTCCTCCATCTATAATTTTAGTTACA
TAAATGCTGTTGTCTCCAGGAATGTGTTGGTTCCCCACACCTCCTGCAATACTGAAGCCTAAACCTTTAG
GGCCTTTGAACAGTTTGATTTCCACAACGGTCATGGATTGGAAGTACAGGTTCTCGGTACCCAGATCTAC
ACCAGAAGAATGATGATGATGATGGTGCATATGTATATCTCCTTCTTAAAGTTAAACAAAATTATTTCTA
GAGGGGAATTGTTATCCGCTCACAATTCCCCTATAGTGAGTCGTATTAATTTCGCGGGATCGAGATCTCG
ATCCTCTACGCCGGACGCATCGTGGCCGGCATCACCGGCGCCACAGGTGCGGTTGCTGGCGCCTATATCG
CCGACATCACCGATGGGGAAGATCGGGCTCGCCACTTCGGGCTCATGAGCGCTTGTTTCGGCGTGGGTAT
GGTGGCAGGCCCCGTGGCCGGGGGACTGTTGGGCGCCATCTCCTTGCATGCACCATTCCTTGCGGCGGCG
GTGCTCAACGGCCTCAACCTACTACTGGGCTGCTTCCTAATGCAGGAGTCGCATAAGGGAGAGCGTCGAG
ATCC
