>Addgene plasmid #38959 | DLG2 | addgene partial sequence | sequence record 51736 | T7 5'-TAATACGACTCACTATAGGG-3'
CTCTGAATATTTTGTTTACTTTAGAAGGAGATATACATATGCACCATCATCATCATCATTCTTCTGGTGT
AGATCTGGGTACCGAGAACCTGTACTTCCAATCCATGACCGTTGTGGAAATCAAACTGTTCAAAGGCCCT
AAAGGTTTAGGCTTCAGTATTGCAGGAGGTGTGGGGAACCAACACATTCCTGGAGACAACAGCATTTATG
TAACTAAAATTATAGATGGAGGAGCTGCACAAAAAGATGGAAGGTTGCAAGTAGGAGATAGACTACTAAT
GGTAAACAACTACAGTTTAGAAGAAGTAACACACGAAGAGGCAGTAGCAATATTAAAGAACACATCAGAG
GTAGTTTATTTAAAAGTTGGCAAACCCACTACCATTTATTGACAGTAAAGGTGGATACGGATCCGAATTC
GAGCTCCGTCGACAAGCTTGCGGCCGCACTCGAGCACCACCACCACCACCACTGAGATCCGGCTGCTAAC
AAAGCCCGAAAGGAAGCTGAGTTGGCTGCTGCCACCGCTGAGCAATAACTAGCATAACCCCTTGGGGCCT
CTAAACGGGTCTTGAGGGGTTTTTTGCTGAAAGGAGGAACTATATCCGGATTGGCGAATGGG
[124 nt withheld, positions 623-746]
CGCCGGCTTTCCCCGTCAAGCTCT
[67 nt withheld, positions 771-837]
AGGGTGATGGTTCACGTAGTGGCTCGCT
