[The description below was written by a language model from this plasmid's Addgene catalogue record.]
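Description:
DLG2 is a bacterial expression plasmid built on the pNIC28-Bsa4 backbone from the SGC, designed to produce a fragment of human DLG2 (discs large homolog 2, also known as PSD-93 or chapsyn-110) for structure determination. It is maintained in E. coli as a low-copy plasmid under kanamycin selection. The record does not list the origin of replication or the promoter explicitly, but the recommended sequencing primers (T7 forward and T7 terminator) indicate that the insert sits between T7 promoter and terminator sequences, the usual arrangement for expression driven by T7 RNA polymerase in a suitable host strain.

The insert is about 379 bp, far shorter than the full DLG2 coding sequence, which agrees with the catalogue note that the construct may not carry the full ORF. It evidently encodes a single domain-sized fragment, and the record links it to a deposited PDB structure, although it does not state which domain or residue boundaries are covered. The fragment carries an N278K substitution relative to the reference sequence. It was introduced by ligation-independent cloning, which places it in frame behind an N-terminal His tag followed by a TEV protease cleavage site. This arrangement allows the recombinant protein to be captured by immobilised metal affinity chromatography and the tag then removed with TEV protease, leaving near-native protein. The construct is suited to producing purified DLG2 fragment for crystallography and related structural or biophysical studies.
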