Addgene plasmid #38959: DLG2
Purpose: Bacterial expression for structure determination; may not be full ORF
Depositing lab: Nicola Burgess-Brown. Depositing organization: University of Oxford.
Backbone
  Vector backbone: pNIC28-Bsa4
  Backbone manufacturer: SGC
  Vector type: Bacterial Expression
Growth in bacteria
  Bacterial resistance: Kanamycin, 50 μg/mL
  Growth temperature: 37°C
  Growth strain: Mach1
  Copy number: Low Copy
Gene/Insert
  Gene/Insert name: DLG2 (alt names: discs, large homolog 2, chapsyn-110 (Drosophila); PDB:2BYG)
  Species: H. sapiens (human)
  Insert size (bp): 379
  Mutation: N278K
  GenBank ID: discs, large homolog 2, chapsyn-110 (Drosophila)
  Entrez Gene: DLG2 (a.k.a. PPP1R58, PSD-93, PSD93, chapsyn-110)
  Tag / fusion protein: His Tev (N terminal on insert)
  Cloning method: Ligation Independent Cloning
  Sequencing primers: 5′ T7; 3′ T7-term
Terms and licenses: Academic/Nonprofit Terms; Industry Terms: Not Available to Industry
How to cite: DLG2 was a gift from Nicola Burgess-Brown (Addgene plasmid # 38959 ; http://n2t.net/addgene:38959 ; RRID:Addgene_38959)
